>Addgene plasmid #202149 | pL0_CD-eGFP | addgene full sequence | sequence record 405611 | Addgene NGS Result
TTCGGGAAGCGTGGCGCTTTCTCATAGCTCACGCTGTAGGTATCTCAGTTCGGTGTAGGTCGTTCGCTCC
AAGCTGGGCTGTGTGCACGAACCCCCCGTTCAGCCCGACCGCTGCGCCTTATCCGGTAACTATCGTCTTG
AGTCCAACCCGGTAAGACACGACTTATCGCCACTGGCAGCAGCCACTGGTAACAGGATTAGCAGAGCGAG
GTATGTAGGCGGTGCTACAGAGTTCTTGAAGTGGTGGCCTAACTACGGCTACACTAGAAGAACAGTATTT
GGTATCTGCGCTCTGCTGAAGCCAGTTACCTTCGGAAAAAGAGTTGGTAGCTCTTGATCCGGCAAACAAA
CCACCGCTGGTAGCGGTGGTTTTTTTGTTTGCAAGCAGCAGATTACGCGCAGAAAAAAAGGATCTCAAGA
AGATCCTTTGATCTTTTCTACGGGGTCTGACGCTCAGTGGAACGAAAACTCACGTTAAGGGATTTTGGTC
ATGCATTCTAGGTGATTATTATTTGCCGACTACCTTGGTGATCTCGCCTTTCACGTAGTGGACAAATTCT
TCCAACTGATCTGCGCGCGAGGCCAAGCGATCTTCTTCTTGTCCAAGATAAGCCTGTCTAGCTTCAAGTA
TGACGGGCTGATACTGGGCCGGCAGGCGCTCCATTGCCCAGTCGGCAGCGACATCCTTCGGCGCGATTTT
GCCGGTTACTGCGCTGTACCAAATGCGGGACAACGTAAGCACTACATTTCGCTCATCGCCAGCCCAGTCG
GGCGGCGAGTTCCATAGCGTTAAGGTTTCATTTAGCGCCTCAAATAGATCCTGTTCAGGAACCGGATCAA
AGAGTTCCTCCGCCGCTGGACCTACCAAGGCAACGCTATGTTCTCTTGCTTTTGTCAGCAAGATAGCCAG
ATCAATGTCGATCGTGGCTGGCTCGAAGATACCAGCAAGAATGTCATTGCGCTGCCATTCTCCAAATTGC
AGTTCGCGCTTAGCTGGATAACGCCACGGAATGATGTCGTCGTGCACAACAATGGTGACTTCTACAGCGC
GGAGAATCTCACTCTCTCCAGGGGAAGCCGAAGTTTCCAAAAGGTCGTTGATCAAAGCTCGCCGCGTTGT
TTCATCAAGCCTTACGGTCACCGTAACCAGCAAATCAATATCACTGTGTGGCTTCAGGCCGCCATCCACT
GCGGAGCCGTACAAATGTACGGCCAGCAACGTCGGTTCGAGATGGCGCTCGATGACGCCAACTACCTCTG
ATAGTTGAGTCGATACTTCGGCGATCACCGCTTCCCTCATGCGAAACGATCCTCATCCTGTCTCTTGATC
AGATATTGATCCCCTGCGCCATCAGATCCTTGGCGGCAAGAAAGCCATCCAGTTTACTTTGCAGGGCTTC
CCAACCTTACCAGAGGGCGCCCCAGCTGGCAATTCCGGTTCGCTTGCTAAGCTTGCATGCCTGCAAGTCG
ACTCTAGAGGAGCGGTGATCACAGGCAGCAACGCTCTGTCATCGTTACAATCAACATGCTACCCTCCGCG
AGATCATCCGTGTTTCAAACCCGGCAGCTTAGTTGCCGTTCTTCCGAATAGCATCGGTAACATGAGCAAA
GTCTGCCGCCTTACAACGGCTCTCCCGCTGACGCCGTCCCGGACTGATGGGCTGCCTGTATCGAGTGGTG
ATTTTGTGCCGAGCTCATTACTCGCATCCATTCTCAGGCTGTCTCGTCTCGTCTCAGGTCTCAAATGGTG
AGCAAGGGCGAGGAGCTGTTCACCGGGGTGGTGCCCATCCTGGTCGAGCTGGACGGCGACGTAAACGGCC
ACAAGTTCAGCGTGTCCGGCGAGGGCGAGGGCGATGCCACCTACGGCAAGCTGACCCTGAAGTTCATCTG
CACCACCGGCAAGCTGCCCGTGCCCTGGCCCACCCTCGTGACCACCCTGACCTACGGCGTGCAGTGCTTC
AGCCGCTACCCCGACCACATGAAGCAGCACGACTTCTTCAAGTCCGCCATGCCCGAAGGCTACGTCCAGG
AGCGCACCATCTTCTTCAAGGACGACGGCAACTACAAGACCCGCGCCGAGGTGAAGTTCGAGGGCGACAC
CCTGGTGAACCGCATCGAGCTGAAGGGCATCGACTTCAAGGAGGACGGCAACATCCTGGGGCACAAGCTG
GAGTACAACTACAACAGCCACAACGTCTATATCATGGCCGACAAGCAGAAGAACGGCATCAAGGTGAACT
TCAAGATCCGCCACAACATCGAGGACGGCAGCGTGCAGCTCGCCGACCACTACCAGCAGAACACCCCCAT
CGGCGACGGCCCCGTGCTGCTGCCCGACAACCACTACCTGAGCACCCAGTCCGCCCTGAGCAAAGACCCC
AACGAGAAGCGCGATCACATGGTCCTGCTGGAGTTCGTGACCGCCGCCGGGATCACTCTCGGCATGGACG
AGCTGTACAAGTCAGGTCGAGACCACCAGGACACATAGATTACCACAACTCCGAGCCCTTCCACCCACAG
AATCAGGGGATAACGCAGGAAAGAACATGTGAGCAAAAGGCCAGCAAAAGGCCAGGAACCGTAAAAAGGC
CGCGTTGCTGGCGTTTTTCCATAGGCTCCGCCCCCCTGACGAGCATCACAAAAATCGACGCTCAAGTCAG
AGGTGGCGAAACCCGACAGGACTATAAAGATACCAGGCGTTTCCCCCTGGAAGCTCCCTCGTGCGCTCTC
CTGTTCCGACCCTGCCGCTTACCGGATACCTGTCCGCCTTTCTCCC
Features (pLannotate 1.2.2; 5 found; start..end, strand, type, name):
    512..1300    -  CDS            aadA: S3AD_ECOLX - Experimental evidence at protein level: Swiss-Prot protein existence level 1. Mediates bacterial resistance to the antibiotics streptomycin and spectinomycin. From Escherichia coli.
   1332..1448    -  CDS            tnpA (fragment): TN5P_ECOLX - Also known as tnp. Experimental evidence at protein level: Swiss-Prot protein existence level 1. Mediates transposition of transposon Tn5 by a 'cut and paste' mechanism. First, the monomeric transposase binds the 19 bp inverted DNA repeats flanking the transposon. Then, dimerization of the DNA- bound transposase creates a synaptic DNA complex. After nicking of the first DNA strand, excision of the transposon proceeds through a series of intermediates. The transposase then mediates the insertion of the transposon at a new site by strand transfer. The activity of the wild- type tran
   1449..1481    -  misc_feature   MCS (fragment): pUC18/19 multiple cloning site
   1745..2461    +  CDS            EGFP: EGFP is a basic (constitutively fluorescent) green fluorescent protein published in 1996, derived from Aequorea victoria. It is reported to be a rapidly-maturing weak dimer with moderate acid sensitivity.
   2606..418     -  rep_origin     ori (across the origin): high-copy-number ColE1/pMB1/pBR322/pUC origin of replication
