[The description below was written by a language model from this plasmid's Addgene catalogue record and pLannotate feature annotations shown in this document.]
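Description:
pL0_CD-eGFP is a small (about 2.8 kb) level 0 part plasmid from the Universal Loop assembly system, a hierarchical DNA fabrication scheme intended for use across kingdoms. It is built on the pL0R backbone and classed as a synthetic biology vector. It is a storage and donor plasmid for a single standardised part, not an expression construct. In E. coli it is maintained at high copy through a ColE1/pMB1/pUC-type origin of replication and selected with spectinomycin, with resistance supplied by the aadA aminoglycoside adenylyltransferase gene, which also confers streptomycin resistance.

The payload is the coding sequence of eGFP, the enhanced, constitutively fluorescent green variant of Aequorea victoria GFP, recorded as an unmutated insert of roughly 720 bp introduced by Gibson cloning. The "CD" in the name refers to the flanking assembly overhangs, which define the position the part occupies when it is combined with other level 0 parts into a level 1 transcription unit. The record does not give further detail on these overhangs or on the restriction sites that release them.

No promoter, terminator or other regulatory element for eGFP appears in the feature table, as expected for a part whose expression signals come from neighbouring modules during assembly. The only other annotated features are a short fragment of the pUC18/19 multiple cloning site and a small fragment matching the Tn5 transposase gene. These appear to be non-functional backbone remnants. The plasmid is used as a fluorescent reporter module when building level 1 constructs.
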