Addgene plasmid #202149: pL0_CD-eGFP
Purpose: Level 0 plasmid containing an eGFP fluorescent protein with CD overhangs used to build a level 1 construct.
Depositing lab: Christopher Dupont. Depositing organization: J. Craig Venter Institute (JCVI). Publication: Universal loop assembly: open, efficient and cross-kingdom DNA fabrication. Pollak B, Matute T, Nunez I, Cerda A, Lopez C, Vargas V, Kan A, Bielinski V, von Dassow P, Dupont CL, Federici F. Synth Biol (Oxf). 2020;5(1):ysaa001. doi: 10.1093/synbio/ysaa001. Epub 2020 Feb 5. PubMed 32161816.
Backbone
  Vector backbone: pL0R
  Vector type: Synthetic Biology
Growth in bacteria
  Bacterial resistance: Spectinomycin, 50 μg/mL
  Growth temperature: 37°C
  Growth strain: DH5alpha
  Copy number: High Copy
Gene/Insert
  Gene/Insert name: eGFP gene
  Species: Aequorea victoria
  Insert size (bp): 724
  Mutation: None
  Cloning method: Gibson Cloning
Terms and licenses: Academic/Nonprofit Terms; Industry Terms: Not Available to Industry
How to cite: pL0_CD-eGFP was a gift from Christopher Dupont (Addgene plasmid # 202149 ; http://n2t.net/addgene:202149 ; RRID:Addgene_202149)
